>Addgene plasmid #50026 | pENTR-p27(kip1) | depositor partial sequence | sequence record 74738 | M13_F
TTTTGACTGGATAGTGACCTGNTTCGTTGCAACAAATTGATGAGCAATGCTTTTTTATAATNCCCCNTTT
NGGTACAAAAAAGCAGGCTTCACCATGNTCAAACGTGCGACTGTCTAACGGGAGCCCTAGCCTGGAGCGG
ATGGACGCCAGGCAGGCGGAGCACCCCAAGCCCTCGGCCTGCAGGAACCTCTTCGGCCCGGTGGACCACG
AAGAGTTAACCCGGGACTTGGAGAAGCACTGCAGAGACATGGAAGAGGCGAGCCAGCGCAAGTGGAATTT
CGATTTTCAGAATCACAAACCCCTAGAGGGCAAGTACGAGTGGCAAGAGGTGGAGAAGGGCAGCTTGCCC
GAGTTCTACTACAGACCCCCGCGGCCCCCCAAAGGTGCCTGCAAGGTGCCGGCGCAGGAGAGCCAGGATG
TCAGCGGGAGCCGCCCGGCGGCGCCTTTAATTGGGGCTCCGGCTAACTCTGAGGACACGCATTTGGTGGA
CCCAAAGACTGATCCGTCGGACAGCCAGACGGGGTTAGCGGAGCAATGCGCAGGAATAAGGAAGCGACCT
GCAACCGACGATTCTTCTACTCAAAACAAAAGAGCCAACAGAACAGAAGAAAATGTTTCAGACGGTTCCC
CAAATGCCGGTTCTGTGGAGCAGACGCCCAAGAAGCCTGGCCTCAGAAGACGTCAAACGTAGGGGGACCA
CTTTCTTGTACAAAGTTGGCATTATAAGAAAGCATTGCTTATCAATTTGTTGCAACGAACAGGTCACTAT
CAGTCAAAATAAAATCATTATTTGCCATCCAGCTGATATCCCCTATAGTGAGTCGTATTACATGGTCATA
GCTGTTTTCTGGCAGCTCTGGCCCGTGTCTCAAAT
