>Addgene plasmid #50026 | pENTR-p27(kip1) | depositor partial sequence | sequence record 74739 | M13_R
GGCAATAATGATTTTATTTTGACTGATAGTGACCTGTTCGTTGCAACAAATCNATAANNAATGCTTTCTT
ATAATGCCAACTTTGTACAAGAAAGTGGTCCCCCTACGTTTGACGTCTTCTGAGGCCAGGCTTCTTGGGC
GTCTGCTCCACAGAACCGGCATTTGGGGAACCGTCTGAAACATTTTCTTCTGTTCTGTTGGCTCTTTTGT
TTTGAGTAGAAGAATCGTCGGTTGCAGGTCGCTTCCTTATTCCTGCGCATTGCTCCGCTAACCCCGTCTG
GCTGTCCGACGGATCAGTCTTTGGGTCCACCAAATGCGTGTCCTCAGAGTTAGCCGGAGCCCCAATTAAA
GGCGCCGCCGGGCGGCTCCCGCTGACATCCTGGCTCTCCTGCGCCGGCACCTTGCAGGCACCTTTGGGGG
GCCGCGGGGGTCTGTAGTAGAACTCGGGCAAGCTGCCCTTCTCCACCTCTTGCCACTCGTACTTGCCCTC
TAGGGGTTTGTGATTCTGAAAATCGAAATTCCACTTGCGCTGGCTCGCCTCTTCCATGTCTCTGCAGTGC
TTCTCCAAGTCCCGGGTTAACTCTTCGTGGTCCACCGGGNCGAAGAGGTTCCTGCAGGCCGAGGGCTTGN
GGTGCTCCGCCTGCCTGGCGTCCATCCGCTCCAGGCTAGGGCTCCCGTTAGACACTCGCACGTTTTGACA
TGGTGAAGCCTGCTTTTTTGTACAAAGTTGGCATTATAAAAAAAAGCATTGCTCATCAATTT
