>Addgene plasmid #50026 | pENTR-p27(kip1) | addgene partial sequence | sequence record 100333 | M13-F20 5'-TGTAAAACGACGGCCAGT-3'
GACTGATAGTGACCTGTTCGTTGCAACAAATTGATGAGCAATGCTTTTTTATAATGCCAACTTTGTACAA
AAAAGCAGGCTTCACCATGTCAAACGTGCGAGTGTCTAACGGGAGCCCTAGCCTGGAGCGGATGGACGCC
AGGCAGGCGGAGCACCCCAAGCCCTCGGCCTGCAGGAACCTCTTCGGCCCGGTGGACCACGAAGAGTTAA
CCCGGGACTTGGAGAAGCACTGCAGAGACATGGAAGAGGCGAGCCAGCGCAAGTGGAATTTCGATTTTCA
GAATCACAAACCCCTAGAGGGCAAGTACGAGTGGCAAGAGGTGGAGAAGGGCAGCTTGCCCGAGTTCTAC
TACAGACCCCCGCGGCCCCCCAAAGGTGCCTGCAAGGTGCCGGCGCAGGAGAGCCAGGATGTCAGCGGGA
GCCGCCCGGCGGCGCCTTTAATTGGGGCTCCGGCTAACTCTGAGGACACGCATTTGGTGGACCCAAAGAC
TGATCCGTCGGACAGCCAGACGGGGTTAGCGGAGCAATGCGCAGGAATAAGGAAGCGACCTGCAACCGAC
GATTCTTCTACTCAAAACAAAAGAGCCAACAGAACAGAAGAAAATGTTTCAGACGGTTCCCCAAATGCCG
GTTCTGTGGAGCAGACGCCCAAGAAGCCTGGCCTCAGAAGACGTCAAACGTAGGGGGACCACTTTCTTGT
ACAAAGTTGGCATTATAAGAAAGCATTGCTTATCAATTTGTTGCAACGAACAGGTCACTATCAGTCAAAA
TAAAATCATTA
