>Addgene plasmid #50026 | pENTR-p27(kip1) | addgene partial sequence | sequence record 100334 | M13-Rev 5'-CAGGAAACAGCTATGACC-3'
AGCTGGATGGCAATAATGATTTTATTTTGACTGATAGTGACCTGTTCGTTGCAACAAATTGATAAGCAAT
GCTTTCTTATAATGCCAACTTTGTACAAGAAAGTGGTCCCCCTACGTTTGACGTCTTCTGAGGCCAGGCT
TCTTGGGCGTCTGCTCCACAGAACCGGCATTTGGGGAACCGTCTGAAACATTTTCTTCTGTTCTGTTGGC
TCTTTTGTTTTGAGTAGAAGAATCGTCGGTTGCAGGTCGCTTCCTTATTCCTGCGCATTGCTCCGCTAAC
CCCGTCTGGCTGTCCGACGGATCAGTCTTTGGGTCCACCAAATGCGTGTCCTCAGAGTTAGCCGGAGCCC
CAATTAAAGGCGCCGCCGGGCGGCTCCCGCTGACATCCTGGCTCTCCTGCGCCGGCACCTTGCAGGCACC
TTTGGGGGGCCGCGGGGGTCTGTAGTAGAACTCGGGCAAGCTGCCCTTCTCCACCTCTTGCCACTCGTAC
TTGCCCTCTAGGGGTTTGTGATTCTGAAAATCGAAATTCCACTTGCGCTGGCTCGCCTCTTCCATGTCTC
TGCAGTGCTTCTCCAAGTCCCGGGTTAACTCTTCGTGGTCCACCGGGCCGAAGAGGTTCCTGCAGGCCGA
GGGCTTGGGGTGCTCCGCCTGCCTGGCGTCCATCCGCTCCAGGCTAGGGCTCCCGTTAGACACTCGCACG
TTTGACATGGTGAAGCCTGC
