[The description below was written by a language model from this plasmid's Addgene catalogue record.]
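Description:
pENTR-p27(kip1) is a Gateway entry clone built on the pDONR221 backbone and carrying the human CDKN1B coding sequence, which encodes the cyclin-dependent kinase inhibitor p27(Kip1). The insert is recorded as 597 bp in a plasmid of about 3.1 kb and was introduced by Gateway cloning. In a pDONR221-derived entry clone this normally means a BP recombination that replaces the donor vector's counter-selection cassette with the gene of interest and leaves it flanked by attL sites, although no feature table is supplied here to confirm the individual elements. The plasmid is maintained in E. coli at high copy number under kanamycin selection, and M13 forward and reverse primer sites flanking the insert are listed for sequence verification.

As an entry vector, the construct is not intended to express p27 itself. The record lists no promoter, tag or reporter associated with the insert, and entry clones generally lack eukaryotic regulatory elements. Its role is to act as a shuttle: an LR recombination reaction moves the CDKN1B open reading frame into any compatible destination vector, which then supplies the promoter, fusion tags and host-specific selection. p27(Kip1) binds and inhibits cyclin–CDK complexes to restrain G1/S progression, so its expression is a way of imposing proliferation arrest. The associated publication describes a library of mammalian effector modules for synthetic morphology, which suggests that this clone serves as a modular part for engineering controlled cell behaviours in mammalian cells once it has been transferred into a suitable expression context.
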