Addgene plasmid #50026: pENTR-p27(kip1)
Purpose: pENTR vector for human cyclin-dependent kinase inhibitor 1B
Depositing lab: Jamie Davies. Depositing organization: University of Edinburgh. Publication: A library of mammalian effector modules for synthetic morphology. Cachat E, Liu W, Hohenstein P, Davies JA. J Biol Eng. 2014 Nov 19;8(1):26. eCollection 2014. 158 PubMed 25478005.
Backbone
  Vector backbone: pDONR221
  Backbone manufacturer: Life Technologies
  Backbone size w/o insert (bp): 2549
  Total vector size (bp): 3146
  Vector type: Entry vector
Growth in bacteria
  Bacterial resistance: Kanamycin, 50 μg/mL
  Growth temperature: 37°C
  Growth strain: Top10
  Copy number: High Copy
Gene/Insert
  Gene/Insert name: p27(kip1) (alt names: cyclin-dependent kinase inhibitor 1B; CDKN1B)
  Species: H. sapiens (human)
  Insert size (bp): 597
  GenBank ID: NM_004064
  Entrez Gene: CDKN1B (a.k.a. CDKN4, KIP1, MEN1B, MEN4, P27KIP1)
  Cloning method: Gateway Cloning
  Sequencing primers: 5′ M13_F; 3′ M13_R
Terms and licenses: Academic/Nonprofit Terms; Industry Terms: Not Available to Industry
How to cite: pENTR-p27(kip1) was a gift from Jamie Davies (Addgene plasmid # 50026 ; http://n2t.net/addgene:50026 ; RRID:Addgene_50026)
